>Addgene plasmid #180657 | pMYT004 | addgene full sequence | sequence record 369251 | Addgene NGS Result
AGTCGGTCTCAAACGCTTCACCATTCGGGCGCGCCTAGCATGTGATTAATTAATATTCAAATAAGATAAA
AAGAATACTGTTTTATAAAAGAGAATTGTGAGCGGATAACAATCAGCACTGTTGGGCGTGTGTGGAGGCG
CCGGGAAATTGTGAGCGGATAACAACTTAAACACACATAAACAAACAAACAAAAAAAGATCTATGTGAGA
CCAGACCAATAAAAAACGCCCGGCGGCAACCGAGCGTTCTGAACAAATCCAGATGGAGTTCTGAGGTCAT
TACTGGATCTATCAACAGGAGTCCAAGCGAGCTCGATATCAAATTACGCCCCGCCCTGCCACTCATCGCA
GTACTGTTGTAATTCATTAAGCATTCTGCCGACATGGAAGCCATCACAAACGGCATGATGAACCTGAATC
GCCAGCGGCATCAGCACCTTGTCGCCTTGCGTATAATATTTGCCCATGGTGAAAACGGGGGCGAAGAAGT
TGTCCATATTGGCCACGTTTAAATCAAAACTGGTGAAACTCACCCAGGGATTGGCTGAAACGAAAAACAT
ATTCTCAATAAACCCTTTAGGGAAATAGGCCAGGTTTTCACCGTAACACGCCACATCTTGCGAATATATG
TGTAGAAACTGCCGGAAATCGTCGTGGTATTCACTCCAGAGCGATGAAAACGTTTCAGTTTGCTCATGGA
AAACGGTGTAACAAGGGTGAACACTATCCCATATCACCAGCTCACCGTCTTTCATTGCCATACGAAATTC
CGGATGAGCATTCATCAGGCGGGCAAGAATGTGAATAAAGGCCGGATAAAACTTGTGCTTATTTTTCTTT
ACGGTCTTTAAAAAGGCCGTAATATCCAGCTGAACGGTCTGGTTATAGGTACATTGAGCAACTGACTGAA
ATGCCTCAAAATGTTCTTTACGATGCCATTGGGATATATCAACGGTGGTATATCCAGTGATTTTTTTCTC
CATTTTAGCTTCCTTAGCTCCTGAAAATCTCGATAACTCAAAAAATACGCCCGGTAGTGATCTTATTTCA
TTATGGTGAAAGTTGGAACCTCTTACGTGCCCGATCAATCATGACCAAAATCCCTTAACGTGAGTTTTCG
TTCCACTGAGCGTCAGACCCCGTAGAAAAGATCAAAGGATCTTCTTGAGATCCTTTTTTTCTGCGCGTAA
TCTGCTGCTTGCAAACAAAAAAACCACCGCTACCAGCGGTGGTTTGTTTGCCGGATCAAGAGCTACCAAC
TCTTTTTCCGAAGGTAACTGGCTTCAGCAGAGCGCAGATACCAAATACTGTTCTTCTAGTGTAGCCGTAG
TTAGGCCACCACTTCAAGAACTCTGTAGCACCGCCTACATACCTCGCTCTGCTAATCCTGTTACCAGTGG
CTGCTGCCAGTGGCGATAAGTCGTGTCTTACCGGGTTGGACTCAAGACGATAGTTACCGGATAAGGCGCA
GCGGTCGGGCTGAACGGGGGGTTCGTGCACACAGCCCAGCTTGGAGCGAACGACCTACACCGAACTGAGA
TACCTACAGCGTGAGCTATGAGAAAGCGCCACGCTTCCCGAAGGGAGAAAGGCGGACAGGTATCCGGTAA
GCGGCAGGGTCGGAACAGGAGAGCGCACGAGGGAGCTTCCAGGGGGAAACGCCTGGTATCTTTATAGTCC
TGTCGGGTTTCGCCACCTCTGACTTGAGCGTCGATTTTTGTGATGCTCGTCAGGGGGGCGGAGCCTATGG
AAAAACGCCAGCAACGCGGCCTTTTTACGGTTCCTGGCCTTTTGCTGGCCTTTTGCTCACATGTTCTTTC
CTGCGTTATCCCCTGATTCTGTGGATAACCGT
Features (pLannotate 1.2.2; 7 found; start..end, strand, type, name):
     96..112     +  protein_bind   lac operator: The lac repressor binds to the lac operator to inhibit transcription in E. coli. This inhibition can be relieved by adding lactose or isopropyl-β-D-thiogalactopyranoside (IPTG). lac repressor encoded by lacI
    149..165     +  protein_bind   lac operator: The lac repressor binds to the lac operator to inhibit transcription in E. coli. This inhibition can be relieved by adding lactose or isopropyl-β-D-thiogalactopyranoside (IPTG). lac repressor encoded by lacI
    168..189     +  promoter       GAP promoter (fragment): S. cerevisiae TDH3; promoter for glyceraldehyde-3-phosphate dehydrogenase
    219..253     -  terminator     lambda t0 terminator: minimal transcription terminator from phage lambda (Scholtissek and Grosse, 1987)
    327..983     -  CDS            cat: CAT_ECOLX - Experimental evidence at protein level: Swiss-Prot protein existence level 1. This enzyme is an effector of chloramphenicol resistance in bacteria. From Escherichia coli. This protein is used as a marker in many commonly used cloning vectors, such as pACYC184.
    984..1081    -  promoter       cat promoter: promoter of the E. coli cat gene encoding chloramphenicol acetyltransferase
   1165..1753    +  rep_origin     ori: high-copy-number ColE1/pMB1/pBR322/pUC origin of replication
