[The description below was written by a language model from this plasmid's Addgene catalogue record and pLannotate feature annotations shown in this document.]
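Description:
pMYT004 is a small (about 1.85 kb) part-storage plasmid for modular Golden Gate (MoClo) assembly in Saccharomyces cerevisiae. It is built on the pYTK001 part entry backbone of the Yeast Toolkit (YTK). It carries a synthetic promoter called pLacC, formatted as a Type 2 part, which is the promoter position in the YTK hierarchy. This makes it compatible with both the YTK system and the Multiplex Yeast Toolkit (MYT) that extends it. The plasmid is maintained only in E. coli. It replicates from a high-copy ColE1/pUC-type origin and is selected with chloramphenicol through a cat gene driven by its own cat promoter. A lambda t0 terminator lies between the resistance cassette and the part. No yeast origin, centromere or auxotrophic marker is annotated, as expected for a part donor rather than a yeast expression vector.

The annotated insert region is short. It contains two lac operator sites, which are binding sites for the LacI repressor, followed directly by a fragment matching the S. cerevisiae TDH3 (GAP) promoter. This layout suggests a synthetic yeast promoter in which operator sites sit upstream of a core promoter element, so that a LacI-based regulator could control transcription and IPTG could modulate it. The record does not describe the regulatory logic, the cognate regulator or the promoter's strength, and it does not annotate the flanking Type IIS restriction sites or overhangs. In use, the pLacC part would be excised and combined with coding sequence and terminator parts to build transcription units for engineered yeast gene circuits.
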