Addgene plasmid #180657: pMYT004
Purpose: Encodes pLacC as a Type 2 part to be used in the Dueber YTK and Ellis MYT systems
Depositing lab: Tom Ellis. Depositing organization: Imperial College London. Publication: A Multiplex MoClo Toolkit for Extensive and Flexible Engineering of Saccharomyces cerevisiae. Shaw WM, Khalil AS, Ellis T. ACS Synth Biol. 2023 Nov 6. doi: 10.1021/acssynbio.3c00423. PubMed 37930278.
Backbone
  Vector backbone: pYTK001
  Backbone manufacturer: John Dueber
  Vector type: Synthetic Biology
Growth in bacteria
  Bacterial resistance: Chloramphenicol, 25 μg/mL
  Growth temperature: 37°C
  Growth strain: DH5alpha
  Copy number: High Copy
Gene/Insert
  Gene/Insert name: pLacC
  Species: Synthetic
  Cloning method: Restriction Enzyme; 5′ cloning site Unknown (unknown if destroyed)
Terms and licenses: Academic/Nonprofit Terms; Industry Terms: Not Available to Industry
How to cite: pMYT004 was a gift from Tom Ellis (Addgene plasmid # 180657 ; http://n2t.net/addgene:180657 ; RRID:Addgene_180657)
